>Addgene plasmid #225434 | pDGB3_alpha1_35S-eGFP-T35S (GB4279) | addgene full sequence | sequence record 447741 | Addgene NGS Result
GTCATGAGACGAATTCTGACAGGATATATTGGCGGGTAAACCTAAGAGAAAAGAGCGTTTATTAGAATAA
TCGGATATTTAAAAGGGCGTGAAAAGGTTTATCCGTTCGTCCATTTGTATGTGCATGCCAACCACAGGGT
TCCCCTCGGGATCAAAGTACTTTGATCCAACCCCTCCGCTGCTATAGTGCAGTCGGCTTCTGACGTTCAG
TGCAGCCGTCATCTGAAAACGACATGTCGCACAAGTCCTAAGTTACGCGACAGGCTGCCGCCCTGCCCTT
TTCCTGGCGTTTTCTTGTCGCGTGTTTTAGTCGCATAAAGTAGAATACTTGCGACTAGAACCGGAGACAT
TACGCCATGAACAAGAGCGCCGCCGCTGGCCTGCTGGGCTATGCCCGCGTCAGCACCGACGACCAGGACT
TGACCAACCAACGGGCCGAACTGCACGCGGCCGGCTGCACCAAGCTGTTTTCCGAGAAGATCACCGGCAC
CAGGCGCGACCGCCCGGAGCTGGCCAGGATGCTTGACCACCTACGCCCTGGCGACGTTGTGACAGTGACC
AGGCTAGACCGCCTGGCCCGCAGCACCCGCGACCTACTGGACATTGCCGAGCGCATCCAGGAGGCCGGCG
CGGGCCTGCGTAGCCTGGCAGAGCCGTGGGCCGACACCACCACGCCGGCCGGCCGCATGGTGTTGACCGT
GTTCGCCGGCATTGCCGAGTTCGAGCGTTCCCTAATCATCGACCGCACCCGGAGCGGGCGCGAGGCCGCC
AAGGCCCGAGGCGTGAAGTTTGGCCCCCGCCCTACCCTCACCCCGGCACAGATCGCGCACGCCCGCGAGC
TGATCGACCAGGAAGGCCGCACCGTGAAAGAGGCGGCTGCACTGCTTGGCGTGCATCGCTCGACCCTGTA
CCGCGCACTTGAGCGCAGCGAGGAAGTGACGCCCACCGAGGCCAGGCGGCGCGGTGCCTTCCGTGAGGAC
GCATTGACCGAGGCCGACGCCCTGGCGGCCGCCGAGAATGAACGCCAAGAGGAACAAGCATGAAACCGCA
CCAGGACGGCCAGGACGAACCGTTTTTCATTACCGAAGAGATCGAGGCGGAGATGATCGCGGCCGGGTAC
GTGTTCGAGCCGCCCGCGCACCTCTCAACCGTGCGGCTGCATGAAATCCTGGCCGGTTTGTCTGATGCCA
AGCTGGCGGCCTGGCCGGCCAGCTTGGCCGCTGAAGAAACCGAGCGCCGCCGTCTAAAAAGGTGATGTGT
ATTTGAGTAAAACAGCTTGCGTCATGCGGTCGCTGCGTATATGATGCGATGAGTAAATAAACAAATACGC
AAGGGGAACGCATGAAGGTTATCGCTGTACTTAACCAGAAAGGCGGGTCAGGCAAGACGACCATCGCAAC
CCATCTAGCCCGCGCCCTGCAACTCGCCGGGGCCGATGTTCTGTTAGTCGATTCCGATCCCCAGGGCAGT
GCCCGCGATTGGGCGGCCGTGCGGGAAGATCAACCGCTAACCGTTGTCGGCATCGACCGCCCGACGATTG
ACCGCGACGTGAAGGCCATCGGCCGGCGCGACTTCGTAGTGATCGACGGAGCGCCCCAGGCGGCGGACTT
GGCTGTGTCCGCGATCAAGGCAGCCGACTTCGTGCTGATTCCGGTGCAGCCAAGCCCTTACGACATATGG
GCCACCGCCGACCTGGTGGAGCTGGTTAAGCAGCGCATTGAGGTCACGGATGGAAGGCTACAAGCGGCCT
TTGTCGTGTCGCGGGCGATCAAAGGCACGCGCATCGGCGGTGAGGTTGCCGAGGCGCTGGCCGGGTACGA
GCTGCCCATTCTTGAGTCCCGTATCACGCAGCGCGTGAGCTACCCAGGCACTGCCGCCGCCGGCACAACC
GTTCTTGAATCAGAACCCGAGGGCGACGCTGCCCGCGAGGTCCAGGCGCTGGCCGCTGAAATTAAATCAA
AACTCATTTGAGTTAATGAGGTAAAGAGAAAATGAGCAAAAGCACAAACACGCTAAGTGCCGGCCGTCCG
AGCGCACGCAGCAGCAAGGCTGCAACGTTGGCCAGCCTGGCAGACACGCCAGCCATGAAGCGGGTCAACT
TTCAGTTGCCGGCGGAGGATCACACCAAGCTGAAGATGTACGCGGTACGCCAAGGCAAGACCATTACCGA
GCTGCTATCTGAATACATCGCGCAGCTACCAGAGTAAATGAGCAAATGAATAAATGAGTAGATGAATTTT
AGCGGCTAAAGGAGGCGGCATGGAAAATCAAGAACAACCAGGCACCGACGCCGTGGAATGCCCCATGTGT
GGAGGAACGGGCGGTTGGCCAGGCGTAAGCGGCTGGGTTGCCTGCCGGCCCTGCAATGGCACTGGAACCC
CCAAGCCCGAGGAATCGGCGTGAGCGGTCGCAAACCATCCGGCCCGGTACAAATCGGCGCGGCGCTGGGT
GATGACCTGGTGGAGAAGTTGAAGGCCGCGCAGGCCGCCCAGCGGCAACGCATCGAGGCAGAAGCACGCC
CCGGTGAATCGTGGCAAGCGGCCGCTGATCGAATCCGCAAAGAATCCCGGCAACCGCCGGCAGCCGGTGC
GCCGTCGATTAGGAAGCCGCCCAAGGGCGACGAGCAACCAGATTTTTTCGTTCCGATGCTCTATGACGTG
GGCACCCGCGATAGTCGCAGCATCATGGACGTGGCCGTTTTCCGTCTGTCGAAGCGTGACCGACGAGCTG
GCGAGGTGATCCGCTACGAGCTTCCAGACGGGCACGTAGAGGTTTCCGCAGGGCCGGCCGGCATGGCCAG
TGTGTGGGATTACGACCTGGTACTGATGGCGGTTTCCCATCTAACCGAATCCATGAACCGATACCGGGAA
GGGAAGGGAGACAAGCCCGGCCGCGTGTTCCGTCCACACGTTGCGGACGTACTCAAGTTCTGCCGGCGAG
CCGATGGCGGAAAGCAGAAAGACGACCTGGTAGAAACCTGCATTCGGTTAAACACCACGCACGTTGCCAT
GCAGCGTACGAAGAAGGCCAAGAACGGCCGCCTGGTGACGGTATCCGAGGGTGAAGCCTTGATTAGCCGC
TACAAGATCGTAAAGAGCGAAACCGGGCGGCCGGAGTACATCGAGATCGAGCTAGCTGATTGGATGTACC
GCGAGATCACAGAAGGCAAGAACCCGGACGTGCTGACGGTTCACCCCGATTACTTTTTGATCGATCCCGG
CATCGGCCGTTTTCTCTACCGCCTGGCACGCCGCGCCGCAGGCAAGGCAGAAGCCAGATGGTTGTTCAAG
ACGATCTACGAACGCAGTGGCAGCGCCGGAGAGTTCAAGAAGTTCTGTTTCACCGTGCGCAAGCTGATCG
GGTCAAATGACCTGCCGGAGTACGATTTGAAGGAGGAGGCGGGGCAGGCTGGCCCGATCCTAGTCATGCG
CTACCGCAACCTGATCGAGGGCGAAGCATCCGCCGGTTCCTAATGTACGGAGCAGATGCTAGGGCAAATT
GCCCTAGCAGGGGAAAAAGGTCGAAAAGGACTCTTTCCTGTGGATAGCACGTACATTGGGAACCCAAAGC
CGTACATTGGGAACCGGAACCCGTACATTGGGAACCCAAAGCCGTACATTGGGAACCGGTCACACATGTA
AGTGACTGATATAAAAGAGAAAAAAGGCGATTTTTCCGCCTAAAACTCTTTAAAACTTATTAAAACTCTT
AAAACCCGCCTGGCCTGTGCATAACTGTCTGGCCAGCGCACAGCCGAAGAGCTGCAAAAAGCGCCTACCC
TTCGGTCGCTGCGCTCCCTACGCCCCGCCGCTTCGCGTCGGCCTATCGCGGCCGCTGGCCGCTCAAAAAT
GGCTGGCCTACGGCCAGGCAATCTACCAGGGCGCGGACAAGCCGCGCCGTCGCCACTCGACCGCCGGCGC
CCACATCAAGGCACCCTGCCTCGCGCGTTTCGGTGATGACGGTGAAAACCTCTGACACATGCAGCTCCCG
GTGACGGTCACAGCTTGTCTGTAAGCGGATGCCGGGAGCAGACAAGCCCGTCAGGGCGCGTCAGCGGGTG
TTGGCGGGTGTCGGGGCGCAGCCATGACCCAGTCACGTAGCGATAGCGGAGTGTATACTGGCTTAACTAT
GCGGCATCAGAGCAGATTGTACTGAGAGTGCACCATATGCGGTGTGAAATACCGCACAGATGCGTAAGGA
GAAAATACCGCATCAGGCGCTCTTCCGCTTCCTCGCTCACTGACTCGCTGCGCTCGGTCGTTCGGCTGCG
GCGAGCGGTATCAGCTCACTCAAAGGCGGTAATACGGTTATCCACAGAATCAGGGGATAACGCAGGAAAG
AACATGTGAGCAAAAGGCCAGCAAAAGGCCAGGAACCGTAAAAAGGCCGCGTTGCTGGCGTTTTTCCATA
GGCTCCGCCCCCCTGACGAGCATCACAAAAATCGACGCTCAAGTCAGAGGTGGCGAAACCCGACAGGACT
ATAAAGATACCAGGCGTTTCCCCCTGGAAGCTCCCTCGTGCGCTCTCCTGTTCCGACCCTGCCGCTTACC
GGATACCTGTCCGCCTTTCTCCCTTCGGGAAGCGTGGCGCTTTCTCATAGCTCACGCTGTAGGTATCTCA
GTTCGGTGTAGGTCGTTCGCTCCAAGCTGGGCTGTGTGCACGAACCCCCCGTTCAGCCCGACCGCTGCGC
CTTATCCGGTAACTATCGTCTTGAGTCCAACCCGGTAAGACACGACTTATCGCCACTGGCAGCAGCCACT
GGTAACAGGATTAGCAGAGCGAGGTATGTAGGCGGTGCTACAGAGTTCTTGAAGTGGTGGCCTAACTACG
GCTACACTAGAAGGACAGTATTTGGTATCTGCGCTCTGCTGAAGCCAGTTACCTTCGGAAAAAGAGTTGG
TAGCTCTTGATCCGGCAAACAAACCACCGCTGGTAGCGGTGGTTTTTTTGTTTGCAAGCAGCAGATTACG
CGCAGAAAAAAAGGATCTCAAGAAGATCCTTTGATCTTTTCTACGGGGTCTGACGCTCAGTGGAACGAAA
ACTCACGTTAAGGGATTTTGGTCATGCATTCTAGGTGATTAGAAAAACTCATCGAGCATCAAATGAAACT
GCAATTTATTCATATCAGGATTATCAATACCATATTTTTGAAAAAGCCGTTTCTGTAATGAAGGAGAAAA
CTCACCGAGGCAGTTCCATAGGATGGCAAGATCCTGGTATCGGTCTGCGATTCCGACTCGTCCAACATCA
ATACAACCTATTAATTTCCCCTCGTCAAAAATAAGGTTATCAAGTGAGAAATCACCATGAGTGACGACTG
AATCCGGTGAGAATGGCAAAAGTTTATGCATTTCTTTCCAGACTTGTTCAACAGGCCAGCCATTACGCTC
GTCATCAAAATCACTCGCATCAACCAAACCGTTATTCATTCGTGATTGCGCCTGAGCGAGTCGAAATACG
CGATCGCTGTTAAAAGGACAATTACAAACAGGAATCGAATGCAACCGGCGCAGGAACACTGCCAGCGCAT
CAACAATATTTTCACCTGAATCAGGATATTCTTCTAATACCTGGAATGCTGTTTTCCCTGGGATCGCAGT
GGTGAGTAACCATGCATCATCAGGAGTACGGATAAAATGCTTGATGGTCGGAAGAGGCATAAATTCCGTC
AGCCAGTTTAGTCTGACCATCTCATCTGTAACATCATTGGCAACGCTACCTTTGCCATGTTTCAGAAACA
ACTCTGGCGCATCGGGCTTCCCATACAATCGGTAGATTGTCGCACCTGATTGCCCGACATTATCGCGAGC
CCATTTATACCCATATAAATCAGCATCCATGTTGGAATTTAATCGCGGCCTTGAGCAAGACGTTTCCCGT
TGAATATGGCTCATAACAGAACTTATTATTTCCTTCCTCTTTTCTACAGTATTTAAAGATACCCCAAGAA
GCTAATTATAACAAGACGAACTCCAATTCACTGTTCCTTGCATTCTAAAACCTTAAATACCAGAAAACAG
CTTTTTCAAAGTTGTTTTCAAAGTTGGCGTATAACATAGTATCGACGGAGCCGATTTTGAAACCGCGGTG
ATCACAGGCAGCAACGCTCTGTCATCGTTACAATCAACATGCTACCCTCCGCGAGATCATCCGTGTTTCA
AACCCGGCAGCTTAGTTGCCGTTCTTCCGAATAGCATCGGTAACATGAGCAAAGTCTGCCGCCTTACAAC
GGCTCTCCCGCTGACGCCGTCCCGGACTGATGGGCTGCCTGTATCGAGTGGTGATTTTGTGCCGAGCTGC
CGGTCGGGGAGCTGTTGGCTGGCTGGTGGCAGGATATATTGTGGTGTAAACATAACGAATTCGTCTCAGG
AGACTAGAGCCAAGCTGATCTCCTTTGCCCCGGAGATCACCATGGACGACTTTCTCTATCTCTACGATCT
AGGAAGAAAGTTCGACGGAGAAGGTGACGATACCATGTTCACCACCGATAATGAGAAGATTAGCCTCTTC
AATTTCAGAAAGAATGCTGACCCACAGATGGTTAGAGAGGCCTACGCGGCAGGTCTGATCAAGACGATCT
ACCCGAGTAATAATCTCCAGGAGATCAAATACCTTCCCAAGAAGGTTAAAGATGCAGTCAAAAGATTCAG
GACTAACTGCATCAAGAACACAGAGAAAGATATATTTCTCAAGATCAGAAGTACTATTCCAGTATGGACG
ATTCAAGGCTTGCTTCATAAACCAAGGCAAGTAATAGAGATTGGAGTCTCTAAGAAAGTAGTTCCTACTG
AATCAAAGGCCATGGAGTCAAAAATTCAGATCGAGGATCTAACAGAACTCGCCGTGAAGACTGGCGAACA
GTTCATACAGAGTCTTTTACGACTCAATGACAAGAAGAAAATCTTCGTCAACATGGTGGAGCACGACACT
CTCGTCTACTCCAAGAATATCAAAGATACAGTCTCAGAAGACCAAAGGGCTATTGAGACTTTTCAACAAA
GGGTAATATCGGGAAACCTCCTCGGATTCCATTGCCCAGCTATCTGTCACTTCATCAAAAGGACAGTAGA
AAAGGAAGGTGGCACCTACAAATGCCATCATTGCGATAAAGGAAAGGCTATCGTTCAAGATGCCCCTGCC
GACAGTGGTCCCAAAGATGGACCCCCACCCACGAGGAGCATCGTGGAAAAAGAAGACGTTCCAACCACGT
CTTCAAAGCAAGTGGATTGATGTGATATCTCCACTGACGTAAGGGATGACGCACAATCCCACTATCCTTC
GCAAGACCCTTCCTCTATATAAGGAAGTTCATTTCATTTGGAGAGGACTCCGGTATTTTTACAACAATTA
CCACAACAAAACAAACAACAAACAACATTACAATTTACTATTCTAGTCGAAATGGTGAGCAAGGGCGAGG
AGCTGTTCACCGGGGTGGTGCCCATCCTGGTCGAGCTGGACGGCGACGTAAACGGCCACAAGTTCAGCGT
GTCCGGCGAGGGCGAGGGCGATGCCACCTACGGCAAGCTGACCCTGAAGTTCATCTGCACCACCGGCAAG
CTGCCCGTGCCCTGGCCCACCCTCGTGACCACCCTGACCTACGGCGTGCAGTGCTTCAGCCGCTACCCCG
ACCACATGAAGCAGCACGACTTCTTCAAGTCCGCCATGCCCGAAGGCTACGTCCAGGAGCGCACCATCTT
CTTCAAGGACGACGGCAACTACAAGACCCGCGCCGAGGTGAAGTTCGAGGGCGACACCCTGGTGAACCGC
ATCGAGCTGAAGGGCATCGACTTCAAGGAGGACGGCAACATCCTGGGGCACAAGCTGGAGTACAACTACA
ACAGCCACAACGTCTATATCATGGCCGACAAGCAGAAGAACGGCATCAAGGTGAACTTCAAGATCCGCCA
CAACATCGAGGACGGCAGCGTGCAGCTCGCCGACCACTACCAGCAGAACACCCCCATCGGCGACGGCCCC
GTGCTGCTGCCCGACAACCACTACCTGAGCACCCAGTCCGCCCTGAGCAAAGACCCCAACGAGAAGCGCG
ATCACATGGTCCTGCTGGAGTTCGTGACCGCCGCCGGGATCACTCTCGGCATGGACGAGCTGTACAAGGA
CGAGCTGTAAGCTTCGGCCATGCTAGAGTCCGCAAAAATCACCAGTCTCTCTCTACAAATCTATCTCTCT
CTATTTTTCTCCAGAATAATGTGTGAGTAGTTCCCAGATAAGGGAATTAGGGTTCTTATAGGGTTTCGCT
CATGTGTTGAGCATATAAGAAACCCTTAGTATGTATTTGTATTTGTAAAATACTTCTATCAATAAAATTT
CTAATTCCTAAAACCAAAATCCAGTGACCTCGCT
Features (pLannotate 1.2.2; 15 found; start..end, strand, type, name):
     17..41      +  misc_feature   RB T-DNA repeat: right border repeat from nopaline C58 T-DNA
    381..782     +  CDS            Y4CG_SINFN (fragment): Protein inferred from homology: Swiss-Prot protein existence level 3. From Sinorhizobium fredii (strain NBRC 101917 / NGR234).
   1342..1971    +  CDS            pVS1 StaA: stability protein from the Pseudomonas plasmid pVS1 (Heeb et al., 2000)
   2400..3473    +  CDS            pVS1 RepA: replication protein from the Pseudomonas plasmid pVS1 (Heeb et al., 2000)
   3539..3733    +  rep_origin     pVS1 oriV: origin of replication for the Pseudomonas plasmid pVS1 (Heeb et al., 2000)
   3936..3975    +  CDS            rop (fragment): Rop protein, which maintains plasmids at low copy number; rop
   4077..4217    +  misc_feature   bom: basis of mobility region from pBR322
   4403..4991    -  rep_origin     ori: high-copy-number ColE1/pMB1/pBR322/pUC origin of replication
   5079..5894    -  CDS            KanR: aminoglycoside phosphotransferase; aph(3')-Ia; confers resistance to kanamycin in bacteria or G418 (Geneticin®) in eukaryotes
   6327..6351    +  misc_feature   LB T-DNA repeat: left border repeat from nopaline C58 T-DNA
   6984..7328    +  promoter       CaMV 35S promoter: strong constitutive promoter from cauliflower mosaic virus
   7281..7327    +  promoter       minimal CaMV 35S promoter: minimal 35S promoter from cauliflower mosaic virus
   7360..7385    +  misc_feature   TMV Ω (fragment): translational enhancer from the tobacco mosaic virus 5'-leader sequence (Gallie et al., 1988)
   7402..8118    +  CDS            EGFP: EGFP is a basic (constitutively fluorescent) green fluorescent protein published in 1996, derived from Aequorea victoria. It is reported to be a rapidly-maturing weak dimer with moderate acid sensitivity.
   8196..8355    +  polyA_signal   CaMV poly(A) signal (fragment): cauliflower mosaic virus polyadenylation signal
