[The description below was written by a language model from this plasmid's Addgene catalogue record and pLannotate feature annotations shown in this document.]
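Description:
pDGB3_alpha1_35S-eGFP-T35S (GB4279) is a GoldenBraid-compatible plant binary vector of about 8.4 kb carrying a constitutive eGFP transcriptional unit in the alpha1-level destination backbone pDGB3_alpha1. The backbone has the layout of an Agrobacterium T-DNA vector. Nopaline-type left and right border repeats flank the cargo. The pVS1 replicon (oriV with RepA and the StaA stability protein) allows maintenance in Agrobacterium. A high-copy ColE1/pMB1-type origin, with a pBR322 bom region and a residual rop fragment, supports propagation in E. coli. Bacterial selection is by kanamycin through an aph(3')-Ia gene located outside the borders. No plant selectable marker is annotated within the T-DNA.

The roughly 2 kb synthetic insert lies between the left and right borders. It consists of the cauliflower mosaic virus 35S promoter, a short stretch annotated as a fragment of the TMV omega translational enhancer leader, the EGFP coding sequence, and the CaMV 35S terminator/polyadenylation signal. Internal BsaI and BsmBI sites have been removed to domesticate the parts for Type IIS assembly. The unit was assembled through BsaI sites that were destroyed in the process, and it can be released with BsmBI for combination with other transcriptional units in the next GoldenBraid level.

The plasmid gives strong constitutive green fluorescence in plant cells after Agrobacterium-mediated delivery. It was deposited with work on a geminivirus-based, copper-regulated plant expression system. The record does not state its exact role there, but a constitutive 35S-driven reporter of this kind would typically serve as a reference or control.
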