Addgene plasmid #225434: pDGB3_alpha1_35S-eGFP-T35S (GB4279)
Depositing lab: Diego Orzaez. Publication: CuBe: a geminivirus-based copper-regulated expression system suitable for post-harvest activation. Garcia-Perez E, Vazquez-Vilar M, Lozano-Duran R, Orzaez D. Plant Biotechnol J. 2025 Jan;23(1):141-155. doi: 10.1111/pbi.14485. Epub 2024 Oct 22. PubMed 39435699.
Backbone
  Vector backbone: pDGB3_alpha1
  Backbone manufacturer: self-made
  Vector type: Synthetic Biology
Growth in bacteria
  Bacterial resistance: Kanamycin, 50 μg/mL
  Growth temperature: 37°C
  Growth strain: DH5alpha
  Copy number: High Copy
Gene/Insert
  Gene/Insert name: 35S:eGFP:T35S
  Species: Synthetic
  Insert size (bp): 1987
  Mutation: BsaI and BsmBI sites removed
  Cloning method: Restriction Enzyme; 5′ cloning site BsaI (destroyed during cloning); 3′ cloning site BsaI (destroyed during cloning)
  Sequencing primers: 5′ ggtggcaggatatattgtgg; 3′ cgcccttttaaatatccgatt
Terms and licenses: Academic/Nonprofit Terms; Industry Terms: Not Available to Industry
Depositor comments: Compatible with GoldenBraid; insert can be released with BsmbI. Please visit https://doi.org/10.1101/2024.04.30.591823 for bioRxiv preprint.
How to cite: pDGB3_alpha1_35S-eGFP-T35S (GB4279) was a gift from Diego Orzaez (Addgene plasmid # 225434 ; http://n2t.net/addgene:225434 ; RRID:Addgene_225434)
